>Addgene plasmid #124017 | ARB287c | addgene full sequence | sequence record 252443 | Addgene NGS Result
GTTACAGAGATGTTACGAACCCTGAACAGGTTGACTATTAATTGTGTCTGCTTGATGTGGACACCAGGTG
GCGCTGGACATCAGATTTGGAGAGGCAGTTGTCTAGGGAACCGGGCTCTGTGCCAGCGCAGGAGGCAGGC
TGGCTCTCCTATTCCAGGGATGCTCATCCAGGAAGGAAAGGTTGCATGCTGGACACACTAACCTTACAGC
GGTGGGCTCTATGGGGTACCTACGTAGGTACATAACTTACGGTAAATGGCCCGCCTGGCTGACCGCCCAA
CGACCCCCGCCCATTGACGTCAATAATGACGTATGTTCCCATAGTAACGCCAATAGGGACTTTCCATTGA
CGTCAATGGGTGGAGTATTTACGGTAAACTGCCCACTTGGCAGTACATCAAGTGTATCATATGCCAAGTA
CGCCCCCTATTGACGTCAATGACGGTAAATGGCCCGCCTGGCATTATGCCCAGTACATGACCTTATGGGA
CTTTCCTACTTGGCAGTACATCTACGTATTAGTCATCGCTATTACCATGGTGATGCGGTTTTGGCAGTAC
ATCAATGGGCGTGGATAGCGGTTTGACTCACGGGGATTTCCAAGTCTCCACCCCATTGACGTCAATGGGA
GTTTGTTTTGGCACCAAAATCAACGGGACTTTCCAAAATGTCGTAACAACTCCGCCCCATTGACGCAAAT
GGGCGGTAGGCGTGTACGGTGGGAGGTCTATATAAGCAGAGCTCGTTTAGTGAACCGTCAGATAGCCACC
ATGGGTAAAAAGCCTGAACTCACCGCGACGTCTGTCGAGAAGTTTCTGATCGAAAAGTTCGACAGCGTGT
CCGACCTGATGCAGCTCTCGGAGGGCGAAGAATCTCGTGCTTTCAGCTTCGATGTAGGAGGGCGTGGATA
TGTCCTGCGGGTAAATAGCTGCGCCGATGGTTTCTACAAAGATCGTTATGTTTATCGGCACTTTGCATCG
GCCGCGCTCCCGATTCCGGAAGTGCTTGACATTGGGGAATTTAGCGAGAGCCTGACCTATTGCATCTCCC
GCCGTGCACAGGGTGTCACGTTGCAAGACCTGCCTGAAACCGAACTGCCCGCTGTTCTGCAACCGGTCGC
GGAGGCCATGGATGCGATCGCTGCGGCCGATCTTAGCCAGACGAGCGGGTTCGGCCCATTCGGACCGCAA
GGAATCGGTCAATACACTACATGGCGTGATTTCATATGCGCGATTGCTGATCCCCATGTGTATCACTGGC
AAACTGTGATGGACGACACCGTCAGTGCGTCCGTCGCGCAGGCTCTCGATGAGCTGATGCTTTGGGCCGA
GGACTGCCCCGAAGTCCGGCACCTCGTGCACGCGGATTTCGGCTCCAACAATGTCCTGACGGACAATGGC
CGCATAACAGCGGTCATTGACTGGAGCGAGGCGATGTTCGGGGATTCCCAATACGAGGTCGCCAACATCT
TCTTCTGGAGGCCGTGGTTGGCTTGTATGGAGCAGCAGACGCGCTACTTCGAGCGGAGGCATCCGGAGCT
TGCAGGATCGCCGCGGCTCCGGGCGTATATGCTCCGCATTGGTCTTGACCAACTCTATCAGAGCTTGGTT
GACGGCAATTTCGATGATGCAGCTTGGGCGCAGGGTCGATGCGACGCAATCGTCCGATCCGGAGCCGGGA
CTGTCGGGCGTACACAAATCGCCCGCAGAAGCGCGGCCGTCTGGACCGATGGCTGTGTAGAAGTACTCGC
CGATAGTGGAAACCGACGCCCCAGCACTCGTCCGAGGGCAAAGGAATAACTCGAGCGACGCCTCGACTGT
GCCTTCTAGTTGCCAGCCATCTGTTGTTTGCCCCTCCCCCGTGCCTTCCTTGACCCTGGAAGGTGCCACT
CCCACTGTCCTTTCCTAATAAAATGAGGAAATTGCATCGCATTGTCTGAGTAGGTGTCATTCTATTCTGG
GGGGTGGGGTGGGGCAGGACAGCAAGGGGGAGGATTGGGAAGACAATAGCAGGCATGCTGGGGATGCGGT
GGGCTCTATGAGTATCGATACTAGTTAAAAGTTTTGTTACTTTATAGAAGAAATTTTGAGTTTTTGTTTT
TTTTTAATAAATAAATAAACATAAATAAATTGTTTGTTGAATTTATTATTAGTATGTAAGTGTAAATATA
ATAAAACTTAATATCTATTCAAATTAATAAATAAACCTCGATATACAGACCGATAAAACACATGCGTCAA
TTTTACGCATGATTATCTTTAACGTACGTCACAATATGATTATCTTTCTAGGGTTAATCTAGTATACGCG
TATGCGGCCGCTTAATTAATCCAGCTTTTGTTCCCTTTAGTGAGGGTTAATTCCGAGCGGCCGCGTGTTA
CAACCAATTAACCAATTCTGATTAGAAAAACTCATCGAGCATCAAATGAAACTGCAATTTATTCATATCA
GGATTATCAATACCATATTTTTGAAAAAGCCGTTTCTGTAATGAAGGAGAAAACTCACCGAGGCAGTTCC
ATAGGATGGCAAGATCCTGGTATCGGTCTGCGATTCCGACTCGTCCAACATCAATACAACCTATTAATTT
CCCCTCGTCAAAAATAAGGTTATCAAGTGAGAAATCACCATGAGTGACGACTGAATCCGGTGAGAATGGC
AAAAGCTTATGCATTTCTTTCCAGACTTGTTCAACAGGCCAGCCATTACGCTCGTCATCAAAATCACTCG
CATCAACCAAACCGTTATTCATTCGTGATTGCGCCTGAGCGAGGCGAAATACGCGATCGCTGTTAAAAGG
ACAATTACAAACAGGAATCGAATGCAACCGGCGCAGGAACACTGCCAGCGCATCAACAATATTTTCACCT
GAATCAGGATATTCTTCTAATACCTGGAATGCTGTTTTCCCGGGGATCGCAGTGGTGAGTAACCATGCAT
CATCAGGAGTACGGATAAAATGCTTGATGGTCGGAAGAGGCATAAATTCCGTCAGCCAGTTTAGTCTGAC
CATCTCATCTGTAACATCATTGGCAACGCTACCTTTGCCATGTTTCAGAAACAACTCTGGCGCATCGGGC
TTCCCATACAATCGATAGATTGTCGCACCTGATTGCCCGACATTATCGCGAGCCCATTTATACCCATATA
AATCAGCATCCATGTTGGAATTTAATCGCGGCCTGGAGCAAGACGTTTCCCGTTGAATATGGCTCATAAC
ACCCCTTGTATTACTGTTTATGTAAGCAGACAGTTTTATTGTTCATGATGATATATTTTTATCTTGTGCA
ATGTAACATCAGAGATTTTGAGACACAACGTGGCTTTGTTGAATAAATCGAACTTTTGCTGAGTTGAAGG
ATCAGTCATGACCAAAATCCCTTAACGTGAGTTTTCGTTCCACTGAGCGTCAGACCCCGTAGAAAAGATC
AAAGGATCTTCTTGAGATCCTTTTTTTCTGCGCGTAATCTGCTGCTTGCAAACAAAAAAACCACCGCTAC
CAGCGGTGGTTTGTTTGCCGGATCAAGAGCTACCAACTCTTTTTCCGAAGGTAACTGGCTTCAGCAGAGC
GCAGATACCAAATACTGTTCTTCTAGTGTAGCCGTAGTTAGGCCACCACTTCAAGAACTCTGTAGCACCG
CCTACATACCTCGCTCTGCTAATCCTGTTACCAGTGGCTGCTGCCAGTGGCGATAAGTCGTGTCTTACCG
GGTTGGACTCAAGACGATAGTTACCGGATAAGGCGCAGCGGTCGGGCTGAACGGGGGGTTCGTGCACACA
GCCCAGCTTGGAGCGAACGACCTACACCGAACTGAGATACCTACAGCGTGAGCTATGAGAAAGCGCCACG
CTTCCCGAAGGGAGAAAGGCGGACAGGTATCCGGTAAGCGGCAGGGTCGGAACAGGAGAGCGCACGAGGG
AGCTTCCAGGGGGAAACGCCTGGTATCTTTATAGTCCTGTCGGGTTTCGCCACCTCTGACTTGAGCGTCG
ATTTTTGTGATGCTCGTCAGGGGGGCGGAGCCTATGGAAAAACGCCAGCAACGCGGCCTTTTTACGGTTC
CTGGCCTTTTGCTGGCCTTTTGCTCACATGTTCTTTCCTGCGTTATCCCCTGATTCTGTGGATAACCGTG
CGGCCGCCAATTAATACGACTCACTATAGGGCGAATTGGGGCGCGCCATTCTAGATTAACCCTAGAAAGA
TAGTCTGCGTAAAATTGACGCATGCATTCTTGAAATATTGCTCTCTCTTTCTAAATAGCGCGAATCCGTC
GCTGTGCATTTAGGACATCTCAGTCGCCGCTTGGAGCTCCCGTGAGGCGTGCTTGTCAATGCGGTAAGTG
TCACTGATTTTGAACTATAACGACCGCGTGAGTCAAAATGACGCATGATTATCTTTTACGTGACTTTTAA
GATTTAACTCATACGATAATTATATTGTTATTTCATGTTCTACTTACGTGATAACTTATTATATATATAT
TTTCTTGTTATAGATATCAACTAGAATGCTAGCATGGGCCCAGATCTCCATGGGCCCTGAATTCGCATCT
AGACTGAACTGGCCGATAATTGCAGACGAGGAGCATCGCCCTTCCCCGGCCCTCAGGTAAGAGGACCAAA
TACCGTAGCCGTTTCCAATTTCAGTCCTTTAGCGCCACCTGGTGCTAACTACTCTATCACGCTTTTATCC
AATAACTACCTTTGTAAATTTCCTTTCAAAAGTTCTGGCCGGGCGCGGTGGCAACGGTGCCCGTCAGTGG
GCAGAGCGCACATCGCCCACAGTCCCCGAGAAGTTGGGGGGAGGGGTCGGCAATTGAACCGGTGCCTAGA
GAAGGTGGCGCGGGGTAAACTGGGAAAGTGATGTCGTGTACTGGCTCCGCCTTTTTCCCGAGGGTGGGGG
AGAACCGTATATAAGTGCAGTAGTCGCCGTGAACGTTCTTTTTCGCAACGGGTTTGCCGCCAGAACACAG
GTAAGTGCCGTGTGTGGTTCCCGCGGGCCTGGCCTCTTTACGGGTTATGGCCCTTGCGTGCCTTGAATTA
CTTCCACCTGGCTGCAGTACGTGATTCTTGATCCCGAGCTTCGGGTTGGAAGTGGGTGGGAGAGTTCGAG
GCCTTGCGCTTAAGGAGCCCCTTCGCCTCGTGCTTGAGTTGAGGCCTGGCCTGGGCGCTGGGGCCGCCGC
GTGCGAATCTGGTGGCACCTTCGCGCCTGTCTCGCTGCTTTCGATAAGTCTCTAGCCATTTAAAATTTTT
GATGACCTGCTGCGACGCTTTTTTTCTGGCAAGATAGTCTTGTAAATGCGGGCCAAGATCTGCACACTGG
TATTTCGGTTTTTGGGGCCGCGGGCGGCGACGGGGCCCGTGCGTCCCAGCGCACATGTTCGGCGAGGCGG
GGCCTGCGAGCGCGGCCACCGAGAATCGGACGGGGGTAGTCTCAAGCTGGCCGGCCTGCTCTGGTGCCTG
GCCTCGCGCCGCCGTGTATCGCCCCGCCCTGGGCGGCAAGGCTGGCCCGGTCGGCACCAGTTGCGTGAGC
GGAAAGATGGCCGCTTCCCGGCCCTGCTGCAGGGAGCTCAAAATGGAGGACGCGGCGCTCGGGAGAGCGG
GCGGGTGAGTCACCCACACAAAGGAAAAGGGCCTTTCCGTCCTCAGCCGTCGCTTCATGTGACTCCACGG
AGTACCGGGCGCCGTCCAGGCACCTCGATTAGTTCTCGCGCTTTTGGAGTACGTCGTCTTTAGGTTGGGG
GGAGGGGTTTTATGCGATGGAGTTTCCCCACACTGAGTGGGTGGAGACTGAAGTTAGGCCAGCTTGGCAC
TTGATGTAATTCTCCTTGGAATTTGCCCTTTTTGAGTTTGGATCTTGGTTCATTCTCAAGCCTCAGACAG
TGGTTCAAAGTTTTTTTCTTCCATTTCAGGTGTCGTGAGCTAGCCACTATGCCCAAGAAGAAGAGGAAGG
TGGAGGACGCCGGTTCTGTGAGCGTGATCAAGCCCGAGATGAAGATCAAGCTGTGCATGAGGGGCACCGT
GAACGGCCACAACTTCGTGATCGAGGGCGAGGGCAAGGGCAACCCCTACGAGGGCACCCAGATCCTGGAC
CTGAACGTGACCGAGGGCGCCCCCCTGCCCTTCGCCTACGACATCCTGACCACCGTGTTCCAGTACGGCA
ACAGGGCCTTCACCAAGTACCCCGCCGACATCCAGGACTACTTCAAGCAGACCTTCCCCGAGGGCTACCA
CTGGGAGAGGAGCATGACCTACGAGGACCAGGGCATCTGCACCGCCACCAGCAACATCAGCATGAGGGGC
GACTGCTTCTTCTACGACATCAGGTTCGACGGCACCAACTTCCCCCCCAACGGCCCCGTGATGCAGAAGA
AGACCCTGAAGTGGGAGCCCAGCACCGAGAAGATGTACGTGGAGGACGGCGTGCTGAAGGGCGACGTGAA
CATGAGGCTGCTGCTGGAGGGCGGCGGCCACTACAGGTGCGACTTCAAGACCACCTACAAGGCCAAGAAG
GAGGTGAGGCTGCCCGACGCCCACAAGATCGACCACAGGATCGAGATCCTGAAGCACGACAAGGACTACA
ACAAGGTGAAGCTGTACGAGAACGCCGTGGCCAGGTACTCCATGCTGCCCAGCCAGGCCGGATCCTAACT
CGAGATTCACTCCTCAGGTGCAGGCTGCCTATCAGAAGGTGGTGGCTGGTGTGGCCAATGCCCTGGCTCA
CAAATACCACTGAGATCTTTTTCCCTCTGCCAAAAATTATGGGGACATCATGAAGCCCCTTGAGCATCTG
ACTTCTGGCTAATAAAGGAAATTTATTTTCATTGCAATAGTGTGTTGGAATTTTTTGTGTCTCTCACTCG
GAAGGACATATGGGAGGGCAAATCATTTAAAACATCAGAATGAGTATTTGGTTTAGAGTTTGGCAACATA
TGCCCATATGCTGGCTGCCATGAACAAAGGTTGGCTATAAAGAGGTCATCAGTATATGAAACAGCCCCCT
GCTGTCCATTCCTTATTCCATAGAAAAGCCTTGACTTGAGGTTAGATTTTTTTTATATTTTGTTTTGTGT
TATTTTTTTCTTTAACATCCCTAAAATTTTCCTTACATGTTTTACTAGCCAGATTTTTCCTCCTCTCCTG
ACTACTCCCAGTCATAGCTGTCCCTCTTCTCTTATGGAGATCCCTCGACCTGCAGCCCAAGCTTGGCGTA
ATGCTGGTTCTGTATGGGCACAGACAACCTAACTAATTTCCTGGCCCTCAAGGTGACTTGCTTGAACTTG
CCACCTTCGCCACTAGGGGGCAGCATTGGTTTACACAGGGTGAACAAACGTTCAATTCTAAACTAATATT
CTTTGGTGGGAAAGTGTGTTCATTTTGGTTTGTTTTGAAGAAGTCACTTCATACCTTTGAACTGGGGTTA
AGCTGGTTAACTCCCAAAAACGCCATATATGGAGTTCCGCGTTACATAACTTACGGTAAATGGCCCGCCT
GGCTGACCGCCCAACGACCCCCGCCCATTGACGTCAATAATGACGTATGTTCCCATAGTAACGCCAATAG
GGACTTTCCATTGACGTCAATGGGTGGAGTATTTACGGTAAACTGCCCACTTGGCAGTACATCAAGTGTA
TCATATGCCAAGTACGCCCCCTATTGACGTCAATGACGGTAAATGGCCCGCCTGGCATTATGCCCAGTAC
ATGACCTTATGGGACTTTCCTACTTGGCAGTACATCTACGTATTAGTCATCGCTATTACCATGGTCGAGG
TGAGCCCCACGTTCTGCTTCACTCTCCCCATCTCCCCCCCCTCCCCACCCCCAATTTTGTATTTATTTAT
TTTTTAATTATTTTGTGCAGCGATGGGGGCGGGGGGGGGGGGGGGGCGCGCCAGGCGGGGCGGGGCGGGG
CGAGGGGCGGGGCGGGGCGAGGCGGAGAGGTGCGGCGGCAGCCAATCAGAGCGGCGCGCTCCGAAAGTTT
CCTTTTATGGCGAGGCGGCGGCGGCGGCGGCCCTATAAAAAGCGAAGCGCGCGGCGGGCGGGAGTCGCTG
CGCGCTGCCTTCGCCCCGTGCCCCGCTCCGCCGCCGCCTCGCGCCGCCCGCCCCGGCTCTGACTGACCGC
GTTACTCCCACAGGTGAGCGGGCGGGACGGCCCTTCTCCTCCGGGCTGTAATTAGCGCTTGGTTTAATGA
CGGCTTGTTTCTTTTCTGTGGCTGCGTGAAAGCCTTGAGGGGCTCCGGGAGGGCCCTTTGTGCGGGGGGA
GCGGCTCGGGGGGTGCGTGCGTGTGTGTGTGCGTGGGGAGCGCCGCGTGCGGCTCCGCGCTGCCCGGCGG
CTGTGAGCGCTGCGGGCGCGGCGCGGGGCTTTGTGCGCTCCGCAGTGTGCGCGAGGGGAGCGCGGCCGGG
GGCGGTGCCCCGCGGTGCGGGGGGGGCTGCGAGGGGAACAAAGGCTGCGTGCGGGGTGTGTGCGTGGGGG
GGTGAGCAGGGGGTGTGGGCGCGTCGGTCGGGCTGCAACCCCCCCTGCACCCCCCTCCCCGAGTTGCTGA
GCACGGCCCGGCTTCGGGTGCGGGGCTCCGTACGGGGCGTGGCGCGGGGCTCGCCGTGCCGGGCGGGGGG
TGGCGGCAGGTGGGGGTGCCGGGCGGGGCGGGGCCGCCTCGGGCCGGGGAGGGCTCGGGGGAGGGGCGCG
GCGGCCCCCGGAGTGCCGGCGGCTGTCGAGGCGCGGCGAGCCGCAGCCATTGCCTTTTATGGTAATCGTG
CGAGAGGGCGCAGGGACTTCCTTTGTCCCAAATCTGTGCGGAGCCGAAATCTGGGAGGCGCCGCCGCACC
CCCTCTAGCGGGCGCGGGGCGAAGCGGTGCGGCGCCGGCAGGAAGGAAATGGGCGGGGAGGGCCTTCGTG
CGTCGCCGCGCCGCCGTCCCCTTCTCCCTCTCCAGCCTCGGGGCTGTCCGCGGGGGGACGGCTGCCTTCG
GGGGGGACGGGGCAGGGCGGGGTTCGGCTTCTGGCGTGTGACCGGCGGCTCTAGAGCCTCTGCTAACCAT
GTTCATGCCTTCTTCTTTTTCCTACAGCTCCTGGGCAACGTGCTGGTTATTGTGCTGTCTCATCATTTTG
GCAAAGAATTCGCCACTATGCCAGAGCCAGCGAAGTCTGCTCCCGCCCCGAAAAAGGGCTCCAAGAAGGC
GGTGACTAAGGCGCAGAAGAAAGGCGGCAAGAAGCGCAAGCGCAGCCGCAAGGAGAGCTATTCCATCTAT
GTGTACAAGGTTCTGAAGCAGGTCCACCCTGACACCGGCATTTCGTCCAAGGCCATGGGCATCATGAATT
CGTTTGTGAACGACATTTTCGAGCGCATCGCAGGTGAGGCTTCCCGCCTGGCGCATTACAACAAGCGCTC
GACCATCACCTCCAGGGAGATCCAGACGGCCGTGCGCCTGCTGCTGCCTGGGGAGTTGGCCAAGCACGCC
GTGTCCGAGGGTACTAAGGCCATCACCAAGTACACCAGCGCTAAGGGTTCTGTATCAAAAGGCGAGGCGG
TCATTAAAGAGTTCATGAGGTTTAAAGTCCATATGGAAGGAAGCATGAATGGTCACGAGTTTGAGATAGA
GGGAGAGGGTGAGGGAAGGCCGTACGAAGGGACGCAAACTGCGAAGTTGAAGGTAACGAAAGGCGGCCCT
CTGCCATTCTCTTGGGACATCCTTTCACCGCAATTTATGTACGGCTCTAGGGCCTTCACAAAACACCCCG
CCGATATTCCGGATTACTATAAACAAAGTTTTCCTGAGGGCTTCAAGTGGGAAAGAGTAATGAACTTCGA
GGATGGGGGAGCTGTGACGGTTACTCAAGACACTAGCCTGGAGGACGGTACTCTTATATACAAGGTAAAA
CTAAGAGGGACGAATTTTCCGCCAGACGGCCCCGTGATGCAAAAAAAAACTATGGGGTGGGAAGCATCCA
CCGAGAGGCTGTACCCCGAAGACGGGGTCCTGAAGGGTGATATTAAAATGGCATTAAGATTAAAAGATGG
CGGGAGATACTTAGCTGACTTCAAGACTACATATAAAGCCAAAAAACCTGTACAGATGCCTGGAGCTTAC
AATGTGGATCGTAAGCTGGATATTACATCCCACAACGAAGATTATACCGTGGTGGAGCAGTACGAGCGTT
CAGAGGGGCGTCACTCCACCGGGGGTATGGATGAATTATACAAGAGCGGTCTTAGAAGCAGGGCGCAAGC
GTCAAATTCAGCGGTAGATGGAACAGCAGGTCCAGGTAGTACTGGCAGCAGAGGATCCTAACTCGAGATT
CACTCCTCAGGTGCAGGCTGCCTATCAGAAGGTGGTGGCTGGTGTGGCCAATGCCCTGGCTCACAAATAC
CACTGAGATCTTTTTCCCTCTGCCAAAAATTATGGGGACATCATGAAGCCCCTTGAGCATCTGACTTCTG
GCTAATAAAGGAAATTTATTTTCATTGCAATAGTGTGTTGGAATTTTTTGTGTCTCTCACTCGGAAGGAC
ATATGGGAGGGCAAATCATTTAAAACATCAGAATGAGTATTTGGTTTAGAGTTTGGCAACATATGCCCAT
ATGCTGGCTGCCATGAACAAAGGTTGGCTATAAAGAGGTCATCAGTATATGAAACAGCCCCCTGCTGTCC
ATTCCTTATTCCATAGAAAAGCCTTGACTTGAGGTTAGATTTTTTTTATATTTTGTTTTGTGTTATTTTT
TTCTTTAACATCCCTAAAATTTTCCTTACATGTTTTACTAGCCAGATTTTTCCTCCTCTCCTGACTACTC
CCAGTCATAGCTGTCCCTCTTCTCTTATGGAGATCCCTCGACCTGCAGCCCAAGCTTGGCGTAATGCTGA
GCA
Features (pLannotate 1.2.2; 19 found; start..end, strand, type, name):
    239..539     +  enhancer       CMV enhancer: human cytomegalovirus immediate early enhancer
    540..743     +  promoter       CMV promoter: human cytomegalovirus (CMV) immediate early promoter
    777..1798    +  CDS            HygR (fragment): aminoglycoside phosphotransferase from E. coli; aph(4)-Ia; confers resistance to hygromycin
   1817..2024    +  polyA_signal   bGH poly(A) signal: bovine growth hormone polyadenylation signal
   2344..2362    -  promoter       T3 promoter: promoter for bacteriophage T3 RNA polymerase
   2402..3217    -  CDS            KanR: aminoglycoside phosphotransferase; aph(3')-Ia; confers resistance to kanamycin in bacteria or G418 (Geneticin®) in eukaryotes
   3442..4030    +  rep_origin     ori: high-copy-number ColE1/pMB1/pBR322/pUC origin of replication
   4142..4160    +  promoter       T7 promoter: promoter for bacteriophage T7 RNA polymerase
   4745..5918    +  promoter       EF-1α promoter: strong constitutive promoter for human elongation factor EF-1α
   5968..6639    +  CDS            hmAzami-Green: humanized monomeric Azami-Green fluorescent protein mammalian codon-optimized
   6656..6730    +  CDS            HBB (fragment): HBB_PONPY - Experimental evidence at transcript level: Swiss-Prot protein existence level 2. Involved in oxygen transport from the lung to the various peripheral tissues. From Pongo pygmaeus (Bornean orangutan).
   6801..6856    +  polyA_signal   β-globin poly(A) signal: rabbit β-globin polyadenylation signal (Gil and Proudfoot, 1987)
   7460..7763    +  enhancer       CMV enhancer: human cytomegalovirus immediate early enhancer
   7765..8040    +  promoter       chicken β-actin promoter: No description available
   8041..9057    +  intron         chimeric intron: chimera between introns from chicken β-actin and rabbit β-globin
   9118..9495    +  CDS            H2B: human histone H2B; HIST1H2BJ
   9502..10194   +  CDS            mScarlet: mScarlet is a basic (constitutively fluorescent) red fluorescent protein published in 2016, derived from synthetic construct. It has moderate acid sensitivity.
  10289..10363   +  CDS            HBB (fragment): HBB_PONPY - Experimental evidence at transcript level: Swiss-Prot protein existence level 2. Involved in oxygen transport from the lung to the various peripheral tissues. From Pongo pygmaeus (Bornean orangutan).
  10434..10489   +  polyA_signal   β-globin poly(A) signal: rabbit β-globin polyadenylation signal (Gil and Proudfoot, 1987)
