[The description below was written by a language model from this plasmid's Addgene catalogue record and pLannotate feature annotations shown in this document.]
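Description:
ARB287c is a 10.9 kb mammalian expression plasmid assembled in the MTK0_043 PiggyBac destination backbone from a modular mammalian cloning toolkit. It is propagated in E. coli through a high-copy ColE1/pUC-type origin and selected with kanamycin (KanR, aph(3')-Ia). The backbone also carries a mammalian selection cassette in which the CMV enhancer/promoter drives a hygromycin resistance gene terminated by the bGH polyadenylation signal. This cassette allows enrichment of cells that have stably taken up the construct. The catalogue describes the vector as a PiggyBac destination, which implies transposase-mediated genomic integration. However, the automated feature table does not annotate the transposon terminal repeats, so their positions relative to the cassettes cannot be confirmed from the record. Short T3 and T7 promoters flank the bacterial maintenance region.

The payload consists of two synthetic transcription units in the same orientation. In the first, the human EF-1α promoter drives humanized monomeric Azami-Green, which the insert name indicates is fused to a nuclear localization signal. It is followed by a rabbit β-globin 3' UTR and poly(A) signal (the "rglpA" part). The short "HBB fragment" hits annotated here are most likely globin-derived sequence within that terminator rather than independent coding regions. In the second unit, a CAG promoter (CMV enhancer, chicken β-actin promoter and chimeric intron) drives human histone H2B fused to mScarlet, with the same β-globin terminator. This gives a chromatin-bound red nuclear signal.

The constitutive red reporter serves as an internal normalization control, so that green fluorescence can be corrected for differences in delivery or copy number. The depositor notes that the plasmid was used to generate a figure panel in the toolkit publication, apparently as part of characterizing the expression strength of toolkit parts.
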