Addgene plasmid #124017: ARB287c
Purpose: Encodes pEF1a driving expression of mAzamiGreen with a RglPA 3' UTR and a mScarlet normalization in a PiggyBac destination vector
Depositing lab: Hana El-Samad. Depositing organization: University of California, San Francisco (UCSF). Publication: A Toolkit for Rapid Modular Construction of Biological Circuits in Mammalian Cells. Fonseca JP, Bonny AR, Kumar GR, Ng AH, Town J, Wu QC, Aslankoohi E, Chen SY, Dods G, Harrigan P, Osimiri LC, Kistler AL, El-Samad H. ACS Synth Biol. 2019 Nov 15;8(11):2593-2606. doi: 10.1021/acssynbio.9b00322. Epub 2019 Nov 5. PubMed 31686495.
Backbone
  Vector backbone: MTK0_043
  Vector type: Mammalian Expression
Growth in bacteria
  Bacterial resistance: Kanamycin, 50 μg/mL
  Growth temperature: 37°C
  Growth strain: DH5alpha
  Copy number: Unknown
Gene/Insert
  Gene/Insert name: PB_pEF1a-NLS-mAzamiGreen-rglpA_pCAG-H2B::mScarlet-rglpA
  Species: Synthetic
  Cloning method: Restriction Enzyme; 5′ cloning site unknown (unknown if destroyed); 3′ cloning site unknown (unknown if destroyed)
Terms and licenses: Academic/Nonprofit Terms; Industry Terms: Not Available to Industry
Depositor comments: Plasmid used to generate Fig .2b Please visit https://www.biorxiv.org/content/10.1101/506188v2 for BioRxiv preprint
How to cite: ARB287c was a gift from Hana El-Samad (Addgene plasmid # 124017 ; http://n2t.net/addgene:124017 ; RRID:Addgene_124017)
